>Addgene plasmid #237352 | HDM_RSV_A2_G_31AACTdel | addgene full sequence | sequence record 469310 | Addgene NGS Result
TTGAGATCCTTTTTTTCTGCGCGTAATCTGCTGCTTGCAAACAAAAAAACCACCGCTACCAGCGGTGGTT
TGTTTGCCGGATCAAGAGCTACCAACTCTTTTTCCGAAGGTAACTGGCTTCAGCAGAGCGCAGATACCAA
ATACTGTTCTTCTAGTGTAGCCGTAGTTAGGCCACCACTTCAAGAACTCTGTAGCACCGCCTACATACCT
CGCTCTGCTAATCCTGTTACCAGTGGCTGCTGCCAGTGGCGATAAGTCGTGTCTTACCGGGTTGGACTCA
AGACGATAGTTACCGGATAAGGCGCAGCGGTCGGGCTGAACGGGGGGTTCGTGCACACAGCCCAGCTTGG
AGCGAACGACCTACACCGAACTGAGATACCTACAGCGTGAGCTATGAGAAAGCGCCACGCTTCCCGAAGG
GAGAAAGGCGGACAGGTATCCGGTAAGCGGCAGGGTCGGAACAGGAGAGCGCACGAGGGAGCTTCCAGGG
GGAAACGCCTGGTATCTTTATAGTCCTGTCGGGTTTCGCCACCTCTGACTTGAGCGTCGATTTTTGTGAT
GCTCGTCAGGGGGGCGGAGCCTATGGAAAAACGCCAGCAACGGAGATGCGCCGCGTGCGGCTGCTGGAGA
TGGCGGACGCGATGGATATGTTCTGCCAAGGGTTGGTTTGCGCATTCACAGTTCTCCGCAAGAATTGATT
GGCTCCAATTCTTGGAGTGGTGAATCCGTTAGCGAGGTGCCGCCGGCTTCCATTCAGGTCGAGGTGGCCC
GGCTCCATGCACCGCGACGCAACGCGGGGAGGCAGACAAGGTATAGGGCGGCGCCTACAATCCATGCCAA
CCCGTTCCATGTGCTCGCCGAGGCGGCATAAATCGCCGTGACGATCAGCGGTCCAATGATCGAAGTTAGG
CTGGTAAGAGCCGCGAGCGATCCTTGAAGCTGTCCCTGATGGTCGTCATCTACCTGCCTGGACAGCATGG
CCTGCAACGCGGGCATCCCGATGCCGCCGGAAGCGAGAAGAATCATAATGGGGAAGGCCATCCAGCCTCG
CGTCGGGGAGCTTTTTGCAAAAGCCTAGGCCTCCAAAAAAGCCTCCTCACTACTTCTGGAATAGCTCAGA
GGCCGAGGCGGCCTCGGCCTCTGCATAAATAAAAAAAATTAGTCAGCCATGAGCTTGGCCCATTGCATAC
GTTGTATCCATATCATAATATGTACATTTATATTGGCTCATGTCCAACATTACCGCCATGTTGACATTGA
TTATTGACTAGTTATTAATAGTAATCAATTACGGGGTCATTAGTTCATAGCCCATATATGGAGTTCCGCG
TTACATAACTTACGGTAAATGGCCCGCCTGGCTGACCGCCCAACGACCCCCGCCCATTGACGTCAATAAT
GACGTATGTTCCCATAGTAACGCCAATAGGGACTTTCCATTGACGTCAATGGGTGGAGTATTTACGGTAA
ACTGCCCACTTGGCAGTACATCAAGTGTATCATATGCCAAGTACGCCCCCTATTGACGTCAATGACGGTA
AATGGCCCGCCTGGCATTATGCCCAGTACATGACCTTATGGGACTTTCCTACTTGGCAGTACATCTACGT
ATTAGTCATCGCTATTACCATGGTGATGCGGTTTTGGCAGTACATCAATGGGCGTGGATAGCGGTTTGAC
TCACGGGGATTTCCAAGTCTCCACCCCATTGACGTCAATGGGAGTTTGTTTTGGCACCAAAATCAACGGG
ACTTTCCAAAATGTCGTAACAACTCCGCCCCATTGACGCAAATGGGCGGTAGGCGTGTACGGTGGGAGGT
CTATATAAGCAGAGCTCGTTTAGTGAACCGTCAGATCGCCTGGAGACGCCATCCACGCTGTTTTGACCTC
CATAGAAGACACCGGGACCGATCCAGCCTCCCCTCGAAGCTGATCCTGAGAACTTCAGGGTGAGTCTATG
GGACCCTTGATGTTTTCTTTCCCCTTCTTTTCTATGGTTAAGTTCATGTCATAGGAAGGGGAGAAGTAAC
AGGGTACACATATTGACCAAATCAGGGTAATTTTGCATTTGTAATTTTAAAAAATGCTTTCTTCTTTTAA
TATACTTTTTTGTTTATCTTATTTCTAATACTTTCCCTAATCTCTTTCTTTCAGGGCAATAATGATACAA
TGTATCATGCCTCTTTGCACCATTCTAAAGAATAACAGTGATAATTTCTGGGTTAAGGCAATAGCAATAT
TTCTGCATATAAATATTTCTGCATATAAATTGTAACTGATGTAAGAGGTTTCATATTGCTAATAGCAGCT
ACAATCCAGCTACCATTCTGCTTTTATTTTATGGTTGGGATAAGGCTGGATTATTCTGAGTCCAAGCTAG
GCCCTTTTGCTAATCATGTTCATACCTCTTATCTTCCTCCCACAGCTCCTGGGCAACGTGCTGGTCTGTG
TGCTGGCCCATCACTTTGGCAAAGAATTCCGCGGGCGGCCGCGCCACCATGCTGAATCTGAAATCTGTTG
CCCAAATCACCCTGTCCATTTTGGCGATGATCATTAGTACCAGTCTTATTATTGCAGCAATCATTTTTAT
TGCCTCCGCTAATCACAAAGTCACTCCCACCACAGCCATCATTCAGGACGCTACCAGCCAGATCAAGAAC
ACTACCCCCACCTACCTGACACAGAATCCTCAGCTGGGGATCTCACCAAGCAACCCCTCAGAGATTACAA
GCCAGATCACAACTATTCTGGCATCCACCACACCCGGAGTGAAGTCCACTCTGCAGTCTACTACCGTCAA
GACCAAAAATACAACTACCACACAGACACAGCCTAGCAAGCCAACTACCAAACAGCGGCAGAATAAGCCC
CCTTCCAAACCTAACAATGACTTCCACTTTGAGGTGTTCAACTTTGTCCCATGCAGTATCTGTTCAAACA
ATCCCACCTGCTGGGCCATCTGTAAGAGAATTCCAAACAAGAAACCCGGCAAGAAAACAACTACCAAACC
TACTAAGAAACCAACCCTGAAGACAACTAAGAAAGATCCTAAACCACAGACCACAAAGTCTAAAGAAGTG
CCCACTACCAAGCCTACAGAGGAACCAACTATTAACACAACTAAGACCAACATCATTACCACACTGCTGA
CAAGTAACACTACCGGAAATCCCGAGCTGACCAGTCAGATGGAAACCTTCCACTCAACAAGCTCCGAGGG
CAATCCCTCCCCTTCTCAGGTGAGCACAACTTCCGAATATCCCTCTCAGCCTTCTAGTCCACCCAACACC
CCTAGGCAGTGAAAGCTTATCGATACCGTCGACCTCGAGGGCCCAGATCTAATTCACCCCACCAGTGCAG
GCTGCCTATCAGAAAGTGGTGGCTGGTGTGGCTAATGCCCTGGCCCACAAGTATCACTAAGCTCGCTTTC
TTGCTGTCCAATTTCTATTAAAGGTTCCTTTGTTCCCTAAGTCCAACTACTAAACTGGGGGATATTATGA
AGGGCCTTGAGCATCTGGATTCTGCCTAATAAAAAACATTTATTTTCATTGCAATGATGTATTTAAATTA
TTTCTGAATATTTTACTAAAAAGGGAATGTGGGAGGTCAGTGCATTTAAAACATAAAGAAATGAAGAGCT
AGTTCAAACCTTGGGAAAATACACTATATCTTAAACTCCATGAAAGAAGGTGAGGCTGCAAACAGCTAAT
GCACATTGGCAACAGCCCCTGATGCCTATGCCTTATTCATCCCTCAGAAAAGGATTCAAGTAGAGGCTTG
ATTTGGAGGTTAAAGTTTTGCTATGCTGTATTTTACATTACTTATTGTTTTAGCTGTCCTCATGAATGTC
TTTTCACTACCCATTTGCTTATCCTGCATCTCTCAGCCTTGACTCCACTCAGTTCTCTTGCTTAGAGATA
CCACCTTTCCCCTGAAGTGTTCCTTCCATGTTTTACGGCGAGATGGTTTCTCCTCGCCTGGCCACTCAGC
CTTAGTTGTCTCTGTTGTCTTATAGAGGTCTACTTGAAGAAGGAAAAACAGGGGGCATGGTTTGACTGTC
CTGTGAGCCCTTCTTCCCTGCCTCCCCCACTCACAGTGACCCGGAATCCCTCGACATGGCAGTCTAGATC
ATTCTTGAAGACGAAAGGGCCTCGTGATACGCCTATTTTTATAGGTTAATGTCATGATAATAATGGTTTC
TTAGACGTCAGGTGGCACTTTTCGGGGAAATGTGCGCGGAACCCCTATTTGTTTATTTTTCTAAATACAT
TCAAATATGTATCCGCTCATGAGACAATAACCCTGATAAATGCTTCAATAATATTGAAAAAGGAAGAGTA
TGAGTATTCAACATTTCCGTGTCGCCCTTATTCCCTTTTTTGCGGCATTTTGCCTTCCTGTTTTTGCTCA
CCCAGAAACGCTGGTGAAAGTAAAAGATGCTGAAGATCAGTTGGGTGCACGAGTGGGTTACATCGAACTG
GATCTCAACAGCGGTAAGATCCTTGAGAGTTTTCGCCCCGAAGAACGTTTTCCAATGATGAGCACTTTTA
AAGTTCTGCTATGTGGCGCGGTATTATCCCGTATTGACGCCGGGCAAGAGCAACTCGGTCGCCGCATACA
CTATTCTCAGAATGACTTGGTTGAGTACTCACCAGTCACAGAAAAGCATCTTACGGATGGCATGACAGTA
AGAGAATTATGCAGTGCTGCCATAACCATGAGTGATAACACTGCGGCCAACTTACTTCTGACAACGATCG
GAGGACCGAAGGAGCTAACCGCTTTTTTGCACAACATGGGGGATCATGTAACTCGCCTTGATCGTTGGGA
ACCGGAGCTGAATGAAGCCATACCAAACGACGAGCGTGACACCACGATGCCTGTAGCAATGGCAACAACG
TTGCGCAAACTATTAACTGGCGAACTACTTACTCTAGCTTCCCGGCAACAATTAATAGACTGGATGGAGG
CGGATAAAGTTGCAGGACCACTTCTGCGCTCGGCCCTTCCGGCTGGCTGGTTTATTGCTGATAAATCTGG
AGCCGGTGAGCGTGGGTCTCGCGGTATCATTGCAGCACTGGGGCCAGATGGTAAGCCCTCCCGTATCGTA
GTTATCTACACGACGGGGAGTCAGGCAACTATGGATGAACGAAATAGACAGATCGCTGAGATAGGTGCCT
CACTGATTAAGCATTGGTAACTGTCAGACCAAGTTTACTCATATATACTTTAGATTGATTTAAAACTTCA
TTTTTAATTTAAAAGGATCTAGGTGAAGATCCTTTTTGATAATCTCATGACCAAAATCCCTTAACGTGAG
TTTTCGTTCCACTGAGCGTCAGACCCCGTAGAAAAGATCAAAGGATCTTC
Features (pLannotate 1.2.2; 13 found; start..end, strand, type, name):
      1..589     +  rep_origin     ori: high-copy-number ColE1/pMB1/pBR322/pUC origin of replication
    754..1055    -  CDS            TcR (fragment): tetracycline efflux protein; tet; confers resistance to tetracycline
   1078..1171    -  rep_origin     SV40 ori (fragment): SV40 origin of replication
   1253..1632    +  enhancer       CMV enhancer: human cytomegalovirus immediate early enhancer
   1633..1836    +  promoter       CMV promoter: human cytomegalovirus (CMV) immediate early promoter
   1950..2425    +  intron         β-globin intron: internally truncated intron from human β-globin
   2429..2479    +  CDS            HBB (fragment): HBB_COLGU - Experimental evidence at transcript level: Swiss-Prot protein existence level 2. Involved in oxygen transport from the lung to the various peripheral tissues. From Colobus guereza (Mantled guereza) (Eastern black-and-white colobus monkey).
   2502..3299    +  CDS            G (fragment): GLYC_HRSVA - Experimental evidence at protein level: Swiss-Prot protein existence level 1. [Isoform Secreted glycoprotein G]: Helps the virus escape antibody-dependent restriction of replication by acting as an antigen decoy and by modulating the activity of leukocytes bearing Fc-gamma receptors. From Human respiratory syncytial virus A (strain A2).
   3303..3331    +  misc_feature   MCS (fragment): pBluescript multiple cloning site
   3343..3417    +  CDS            HBB (fragment): HBB_PONPY - Experimental evidence at transcript level: Swiss-Prot protein existence level 2. Involved in oxygen transport from the lung to the various peripheral tissues. From Pongo pygmaeus (Bornean orangutan).
   3421..3815    +  polyA_signal   β-globin poly(A): human β-globin polyadenylation signal
   4235..4339    +  promoter       AmpR promoter: bla
   4340..5200    +  CDS            AmpR: β-lactamase; bla; confers resistance to ampicillin, carbenicillin, and related antibiotics
