[The description below was written by a language model from this plasmid's Addgene catalogue record and pLannotate feature annotations shown in this document.]
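Description:
HDM_RSV_A2_G_31AACTdel is a mammalian expression plasmid of about 5.4 kb, built on the HDM backbone, that produces the attachment glycoprotein G of respiratory syncytial virus strain A2. It is propagated in E. coli as a high-copy plasmid through a ColE1/pUC-type origin and is selected with ampicillin via a complete β-lactamase gene driven by its own promoter. The annotation also picks up a partial tetracycline-resistance coding fragment and a partial SV40 origin. Both appear to be backbone remnants rather than functional elements.

The expression cassette uses the human cytomegalovirus immediate-early enhancer and promoter, followed by an internally truncated human β-globin intron, which is commonly included to improve transcript processing and expression. Short β-globin exon-like fragments flank the insert, and a human β-globin polyadenylation signal terminates the transcript. The insert is a human codon-optimized RSV A2 G sequence carrying a 31-amino-acid deletion of the cytoplasmic tail. This fits the feature table, which annotates only a partial match of roughly 800 nt to the A2 G protein. Because G is a type II membrane protein, its cytoplasmic tail lies at the N-terminus. No epitope tags, reporters or mammalian selection markers are annotated.

The stated purpose is simply expression of RSV A2 G. The associated publication concerns RSV F evolution and neutralization by monoclonal antibodies and human sera, so the plasmid was probably used for transient expression of G in mammalian cells as part of neutralization-related assays. The record does not describe the specific experimental use or the reason for the tail truncation.
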