Addgene plasmid #237352: HDM_RSV_A2_G_31AACTdel
Purpose: Expression plasmid for RSV A2 G
Depositing lab: Jesse Bloom. Depositing organization: Fred Hutchinson Cancer Center. Publication: RSV F evolution escapes some monoclonal antibodies but does not strongly erode neutralization by human polyclonal sera. Simonich CAL, McMahon TE, Ju X, Yu TC, Brunette N, Stevens-Ayers T, Boeckh MJ, King NP, Greninger AL, Bloom JD. J Virol. 2025 Jul 3:e0053125. doi: 10.1128/jvi.00531-25. PubMed 40607811.
Backbone
  Vector backbone: HDM
  Vector type: Mammalian Expression
Growth in bacteria
  Bacterial resistance: Ampicillin, 100 μg/mL
  Growth temperature: 37°C
  Growth strain: DH5alpha
  Copy number: High Copy
Gene/Insert
  Gene/Insert name: RSV A2 G human codon optimized from Genbank Accesion KT992094.1
  Species: RSV
  Mutation: 31 amino acid cytoplasmic tail deletion
  Promoter: CMV
  Cloning method: Restriction Enzyme; 5′ cloning site Unknown (unknown if destroyed)
Terms and licenses: Academic/Nonprofit Terms; Industry Terms: Not Available to Industry
Depositor comments: Please visit https://doi.org/10.1101/2025.03.11.642476 for bioRxiv preprint.
How to cite: HDM_RSV_A2_G_31AACTdel was a gift from Jesse Bloom (Addgene plasmid # 237352 ; http://n2t.net/addgene:237352 ; RRID:Addgene_237352)
